Addgene plasmid #126111: pBbA18c-RFP
Purpose: Constitutive expression vector for Escherichia coli. BglBrick compatible.
Depositing lab: Nigel Scrutton. Depositing organization: University of Manchester. Publication: SelProm: A Queryable and Predictive Expression Vector Selection Tool for Escherichia coli. Jervis AJ, Carbonell P, Taylor S, Sung R, Dunstan MS, Robinson CJ, Breitling R, Takano E, Scrutton NS. ACS Synth Biol. 2019 Mar 18. doi: 10.1021/acssynbio.8b00399. PubMed 30870592.
Backbone
  Vector backbone: pBb
  Backbone size w/o insert (bp): 2168
  Vector type: Bacterial Expression, Synthetic Biology
Growth in bacteria
  Bacterial resistance: Chloramphenicol, 25 μg/mL
  Growth temperature: 37°C
  Growth strain: DH5alpha
  Copy number: High Copy
Gene/Insert
  Gene/Insert name: RFP
  Species: Synthetic
  Insert size (bp): 678
  Promoter: J23117
  Cloning method: Unknown
  Sequencing primers: 5′ GGTAGTGATCTTATTTCATTATGGTG
Terms and licenses: Academic/Nonprofit Terms; Industry Terms: Not Available to Industry
Depositor comments: Cloning method was In-Fusion. Please note that a 1bp insertion following the CAT promoter was identified by Addgene's NGS result. The depositor noted that this discrepancy does NOT affect plasmid function.
How to cite: pBbA18c-RFP was a gift from Nigel Scrutton (Addgene plasmid # 126111 ; http://n2t.net/addgene:126111 ; RRID:Addgene_126111)
