[The description below was written by a language model from this plasmid's Addgene catalogue record and pLannotate feature annotations shown in this document.]
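Description:
pBbA18c-RFP is a small bacterial expression plasmid from the BglBrick-compatible pBb vector family, built for constitutive gene expression in Escherichia coli and used in synthetic biology. The sequenced record is about 2.6 kb. It replicates from a p15A origin, which is compatible with ColE1-type plasmids and so allows co-maintenance with a second vector. The catalogue lists the plasmid as high copy, whereas p15A is generally regarded as a medium-copy origin, and a short fragment annotated as RSF ori next to it is probably only a partial homology match. Selection is by chloramphenicol, conferred by a cat (chloramphenicol acetyltransferase) gene driven by its native promoter and followed by the lambda t0 terminator. The repository's sequencing found a single-base insertion following the cat promoter, which the depositor states does not affect plasmid function.

The payload is a 678 bp synthetic RFP coding sequence, annotated as mRFP1, the monomeric DsRed derivative. According to the catalogue it is expressed from J23117, a member of the Anderson collection of constitutive sigma70 promoters. The automated annotation labels this region as a fragment of the closely related J23119 promoter, which is expected given how similar the family members are. Transcription is stopped by tandem rrnB T1 and T7Te terminators, insulating the cassette from the origin downstream. No inducer or repressor gene is annotated, consistent with constitutive expression. The RFP serves as a fluorescent readout of promoter and vector performance, and as a placeholder that can be exchanged for a gene of interest by BglBrick assembly. The plasmid belongs to a vector set associated with a tool for selecting and predicting E. coli expression vectors.
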