Features (pLannotate 1.2.2; 9 found; start..end, strand, type, name):
      7..29      +  promoter       J23119(SpeI) promoter (fragment): bacterial promoter (Registry of Standard Biological Parts BBa J23119) modified to end with an SpeI site
     87..764     +  CDS            mRFP1: monomeric derivative of DsRed (Campbell et al., 2002)
    797..868     +  terminator     rrnB T1 terminator: transcription terminator T1 from the E. coli rrnB gene
    884..911     +  terminator     T7Te terminator: phage T7 early transcription terminator
    930..985     -  rep_origin     RSF ori (fragment): Plasmids containing the RSF 1030 origin of replication can be propagated in E. coli cells that contain additional plasmids with compatible origins.
   1073..1618    -  rep_origin     p15A ori: Plasmids containing the medium-copy-number p15A origin of replication can be propagated in E. coli cells that contain a second plasmid with the ColE1 origin.
   1732..1826    -  terminator     lambda t0 terminator: transcription terminator from phage lambda
   1850..2506    -  CDS            cat: CAT_ECOLX - Experimental evidence at protein level: Swiss-Prot protein existence level 1. This enzyme is an effector of chloramphenicol resistance in bacteria. From Escherichia coli. This protein is used as a marker in many commonly used cloning vectors, such as pACYC184.
   2507..2609    -  promoter       cat promoter: promoter of the E. coli cat gene encoding chloramphenicol acetyltransferase
>Addgene plasmid #126111 | pBbA18c-RFP | addgene full sequence | sequence record 247005 | Addgene NGS Result
GACGTCTTGACAGCTAGCTCAGTCCTAGGGATTGTGCTAGCAGGTTTAATCGAATTCAAAAGATCTTTTA
AGAAGGAGATATACATATGGCGAGTAGCGAAGACGTTATCAAAGAGTTCATGCGTTTCAAAGTTCGTATG
GAAGGTTCCGTTAACGGTCACGAGTTCGAAATCGAAGGTGAAGGTGAAGGTCGTCCGTACGAAGGTACCC
AGACCGCTAAACTGAAAGTTACCAAAGGTGGTCCGCTGCCGTTCGCTTGGGACATCCTGTCCCCGCAGTT
CCAGTACGGTTCCAAAGCTTACGTTAAACACCCGGCTGACATCCCGGACTACCTGAAACTGTCCTTCCCG
GAAGGTTTCAAATGGGAACGTGTTATGAACTTCGAAGACGGTGGTGTTGTTACCGTTACCCAGGACTCCT
CCCTGCAAGACGGTGAGTTCATCTACAAAGTTAAACTGCGTGGTACCAACTTCCCGTCCGACGGTCCGGT
TATGCAGAAAAAAACCATGGGTTGGGAAGCTTCCACCGAACGTATGTACCCGGAAGACGGTGCTCTGAAA
GGTGAAATCAAAATGCGTCTGAAACTGAAAGACGGTGGTCACTACGACGCTGAAGTTAAAACCACCTACA
TGGCTAAAAAACCGGTTCAGCTGCCGGGTGCTTACAAAACCGACATCAAACTGGACATCACCTCCCACAA
CGAAGACTACACCATCGTTGAACAGTACGAACGTGCTGAAGGTCGTCACTCCACCGGTGCTTAAGGATCC
AAACTCGAGTAAGGATCTCCAGGCATCAAATAAAACGAAAGGCTCAGTCGAAAGACTGGGCCTTTCGTTT
TATCTGTTGTTTGTCGGTGAACGCTCTCTACTAGAGTCACACTGGCTCACCTTCGGGTGGGCCTTTCTGC
GTTTATACCTAGGGATATATTCCGCTTCCTCGCTCACTGACTCGCTACGCTCGGTCGTTCGACTGCGGCG
AGCGGAAATGGCTTACGAACGGGGCGGAGATTTCCTGGAAGATGCCAGGAAGATACTTAACAGGGAAGTG
AGAGGGCCGCGGCAAAGCCGTTTTTCCATAGGCTCCGCCCCCCTGACAAGCATCACGAAATCTGACGCTC
AAATCAGTGGTGGCGAAACCCGACAGGACTATAAAGATACCAGGCGTTTCCCCCTGGCGGCTCCCTCGTG
CGCTCTCCTGTTCCTGCCTTTCGGTTTACCGGTGTCATTCCGCTGTTATGGCCGCGTTTGTCTCATTCCA
CGCCTGACACTCAGTTCCGGGTAGGCAGTTCGCTCCAAGCTGGACTGTATGCACGAACCCCCCGTTCAGT
CCGACCGCTGCGCCTTATCCGGTAACTATCGTCTTGAGTCCAACCCGGAAAGACATGCAAAAGCACCACT
GGCAGCAGCCACTGGTAATTGATTTAGAGGAGTTAGTCTTGAAGTCATGCGCCGGTTAAGGCTAAACTGA
AAGGACAAGTTTTGGTGACTGCGCTCCTCCAAGCCAGTTACCTCGGTTCAAAGAGTTGGTAGCTCAGAGA
ACCTTCGAAAAACCGCCCTGCAAGGCGGTTTTTTCGTTTTCAGAGCAAGAGATTACGCGCAGACCAAAAC
GATCTCAAGAAGATCATCTTATTAATCAGATAAAATATTTCTAGATTTCAGTGCAATTTATCTCTTCAAA
TGTAGCACCTGAAGTCAGCCCCATACGATATAAGTTGTTACTAGTGCTTGGATTCTCACCAATAAAAAAC
GCCCGGCGGCAACCGAGCGTTCTGAACAAATCCAGATGGAGTTCTGAGGTCATTACTGGATCTATCAACA
GGAGTCCAAGCGAGCTCGATATCAAATTACGCCCCGCCCTGCCACTCATCGCAGTACTGTTGTAATTCAT
TAAGCATTCTGCCGACATGGAAGCCATCACAAACGGCATGATGAACCTGAATCGCCAGCGGCATCAGCAC
CTTGTCGCCTTGCGTATAATATTTGCCCATGGTGAAAACGGGGGCGAAGAAGTTGTCCATATTGGCCACG
TTTAAATCAAAACTGGTGAAACTCACCCAGGGATTGGCTGAGACGAAAAACATATTCTCAATAAACCCTT
TAGGGAAATAGGCCAGGTTTTCACCGTAACACGCCACATCTTGCGAATATATGTGTAGAAACTGCCGGAA
ATCGTCGTGGTATTCACTCCAGAGCGATGAAAACGTTTCAGTTTGCTCATGGAAAACGGTGTAACAAGGG
TGAACACTATCCCATATCACCAGCTCACCGTCTTTCATTGCCATACGAAATTCCGGATGAGCATTCATCA
GGCGGGCAAGAATGTGAATAAAGGCCGGATAAAACTTGTGCTTATTTTTCTTTACGGTCTTTAAAAAGGC
CGTAATATCCAGCTGAACGGTCTGGTTATAGGTACATTGAGCAACTGACTGAAATGCCTCAAAATGTTCT
TTACGATGCCATTGGGATATATCAACGGTGGTATATCCAGTGATTTTTTTCTCCATTTTAGCTTCCTTAG
CTCCTGAAAATCTCGATAACTCAAAAAATACGCCCGGTAGTGATCTTATTTCATTATGGTGAAAGTTGGA
ACCTCTTACGTGCCGATCAACGTCTCATTTTCGCCAGATATC
